>Addgene plasmid #230553 | AiP2107 - pAAV-AiE2664m-minBG-SYFP2-WPRE3-BGHpA | addgene full sequence | sequence record 461970 | Addgene NGS Result
CCTGCAGGCAGCTGCGCGCTCGCTCGCTCACTGAGGCCGCCCGGGCGTCGGGCGACCTTTGGTCGCCCGG
CCTCAGTGAGCGAGCGAGCGCGCAGAGAGGGAGTGGCCAACTCCATCACTAGGGGTTCCTGCGGCCGCAC
GCGTAAGGAATGTGAATTAGATTGTTTGACAACTTTAAATATCCTCTCTCTCTCTCTCTCTCTCTCTCTC
TCTCTCTCTCTCTCTCTCTCTCTCTCTCTCTCTCTCTCTCTCTCTCTCTCTCTCTCTCTCCATAAAAGGG
CAATAGTACTGACAGGTGTCCCAGAGGAGTCTCTGTGGGAATTAACATCAACAGCAAACAGAGTACAGGT
GCTTACAATGCCCCTGGCTTTTGGAGAAGTACTGAATGAGGCCAGTAACTTGCACAGAATGGTGGGATGT
GCCTGAACCACAGACAAGCAGATGGCAGAGACAGAAGTGAACCAGGCAGTCTGCTTTAAAAATATATAAA
GTAGCTGGGTATGCAATCCCAGAATTTAGGAAACGGAGACATATGTATTAGGGATTCAAGGCCATCTTTA
GCTACACAGGCCGATCTGAACTATGTGAGAACATGTCTTGAAAACAACAAGAGGTTTTAGACTTTAAAAT
GTACTTAGTCAATATGGTGTCTGACATATGGAAGGCATTCACGCCGGCGGAGCTCGGGCTGGGCATAAAA
GTCAGGGCAGAGCCATCTATTGCTTACATTTGCTTCTGGGATCCAGATCTTTCGAAGCTAGCGCTACCGG
TCGCCACCATGGTGAGCAAGGGCGAGGAGCTGTTCACCGGGGTGGTGCCCATCCTGGTCGAGCTGGACGG
CGACGTAAACGGCCACAAGTTCAGCGTGTCCGGCGAGGGCGAGGGCGATGCCACCTACGGCAAGCTGACC
CTGAAGCTGATCTGCACCACCGGCAAGCTGCCCGTGCCCTGGCCCACCCTCGTGACCACCCTGGGCTACG
GCGTGCAGTGCTTCGCCCGCTACCCCGACCACATGAAGCAGCACGACTTCTTCAAGTCCGCCATGCCCGA
AGGCTACGTCCAGGAGCGCACCATCTTCTTCAAGGACGACGGCAACTACAAGACCCGCGCCGAGGTGAAG
TTCGAGGGCGACACCCTGGTGAACCGCATCGAGCTGAAGGGCATCGACTTCAAGGAGGACGGCAACATCC
TGGGGCACAAGCTGGAGTACAACTACAACAGCCACAACGTCTATATCACCGCCGACAAGCAGAAGAACGG
CATCAAGGCCAACTTCAAGATCCGCCACAACATCGAGGACGGCGGCGTGCAGCTCGCCGACCACTACCAG
CAGAACACCCCCATCGGCGACGGCCCCGTGCTGCTGCCCGACAACCACTACCTGAGCTACCAGTCCAAGC
TGAGCAAAGACCCCAACGAGAAGCGCGATCACATGGTCCTGCTGGAGTTCGTGACCGCCGCCGGGATCAC
TCTCGGCATGGACGAGCTGTACAAGTAAGTCGACGGCGCGCCGCGGCCGCGAATTCGATATCATAATCAA
CCTCTGGATTACAAAATTTGTGAAAGATTGACTGGTATTCTTAACTATGTTGCTCCTTTTACGCTATGTG
GATACGCTGCTTTAATGCCTTTGTATCATGCTATTGCTTCCCGTATGGCTTTCATTTTCTCCTCCTTGTA
TAAATCCTGGTTAGTTCTTGCCACGGCGGAACTCATCGCCGCCTGCCTTGCCCGCTGCTGGACAGGGGCT
CGGCTGTTGGGCACTGACAATTCCGTGGCTCGAGAGATCTTCGACTGTGCCTTCTAGTTGCCAGCCATCT
GTTGTTTGCCCCTCCCCCGTGCCTTCCTTGACCCTGGAAGGTGCCACTCCCACTGTCCTTTCCTAATAAA
ATGAGGAAATTGCATCGCATTGTCTGAGTAGGTGTCATTCTATTCTGGGGGGTGGGGTGGGGCAGGACAG
CAAGGGGGAGGATTGGGAAGACAATAGCAGGCATGAGATCTCACGTGCGGACCGAGCGGCCGCAGGAACC
CCTAGTGATGGAGTTGGCCACTCCCTCTCTGCGCGCTCGCTCGCTCACTGAGGCCGGGCGACCAAAGGTC
GCCCGACGCCCGGGCTTTGCCCGGGCGGCCTCAGTGAGCGAGCGAGCGCGCAGCTGCCTGCAGGGGCGCC
TGATGCGGTATTTTCTCCTTACGCATCTGTGCGGTATTTCACACCGCATA
[95 nt withheld, positions 2221-2315]
T
[46 nt withheld, positions 2317-2362]
C
[141 nt withheld, positions 2364-2504]
CCTTTGACGTTGGAGTCCACGTTCTTT
[37 nt withheld, positions 2532-2568]
ACTCTATCTCGGGCTATTCTTTTGATTTATAAGGGATTTTGCCGATTTCGGTCTATTGGTTAAAAAATGA
GCTGATTTAACAAAAATTTAACGCGAATTTTAACAAAATATTAACGTTTACAATTTTATGGTGCACTCTC
AGTACAATCTGCTCTGATGCCGCATAGTTAAGCCAGCCCCGACACCCGCCAACACCCGCTGACGCGCCCT
GACGGGCTTGTCTGCTCCCGGCATCCGCTTACAGACAAGCTGTGACCGTCTCCGGGAGCTGCATGTGTCA
GAGGTTTTCACCGTCATCACCGAAACGCGCGAGACGAAAGGGCCTCGTGATACGCCTATTTTTATAGGTT
AATGTCATGATAATAATGGTTTCTTAGACGTCAGGTGGCACTTTTCGGGGAAATGTGCGCGGAACCCCTA
TTTGTTTATTTTTCTAAATACATTCAAATATGTATCCGCTCATGAGACAATAACCCTGATAAATGCTTCA
ATAATATTGAAAAAGGAAGAGTATGAGTATTCAACATTTCCGTGTCGCCCTTATTCCCTTTTTTGCGGCA
TTTTGCCTTCCTGTTTTTGCTCACCCAGAAACGCTGGTGAAAGTAAAAGATGCTGAAGATCAGTTGGGTG
CACGAGTGGGTTACATCGAACTGGATCTCAACAGCGGTAAGATCCTTGAGAGTTTTCGCCCCGAAGAACG
TTTTCCAATGATGAGCACTTTTAAAGTTCTGCTATGTGGCGCGGTATTATCCCGTATTGACGCCGGGCAA
GAGCAACTCGGTCGCCGCATACACTATTCTCAGAATGACTTGGTTGAGTACTCACCAGTCACAGAAAAGC
ATCTTACGGATGGCATGACAGTAAGAGAATTATGCAGTGCTGCCATAACCATGAGTGATAACACTGCGGC
CAACTTACTTCTGACAACGATCGGAGGACCGAAGGAGCTAACCGCTTTTTTGCACAACATGGGGGATCAT
GTAACTCGCCTTGATCGTTGGGAACCGGAGCTGAATGAAGCCATACCAAACGACGAGCGTGACACCACGA
TGCCTGTAGCAATGGCAACAACGTTGCGCAAACTATTAACTGGCGAACTACTTACTCTAGCTTCCCGGCA
ACAATTAATAGACTGGATGGAGGCGGATAAAGTTGCAGGACCACTTCTGCGCTCGGCCCTTCCGGCTGGC
TGGTTTATTGCTGATAAATCTGGAGCCGGTGAGCGTGGGTCTCGCGGTATCATTGCAGCACTGGGGCCAG
ATGGTAAGCCCTCCCGTATCGTAGTTATCTACACGACGGGGAGTCAGGCAACTATGGATGAACGAAATAG
ACAGATCGCTGAGATAGGTGCCTCACTGATTAAGCATTGGTAACTGTCAGACCAAGTTTACTCATATATA
CTTTAGATTGATTTAAAACTTCATTTTTAATTTAAAAGGATCTAGGTGAAGATCCTTTTTGATAATCTCA
TGACCAAAATCCCTTAACGTGAGTTTTCGTTCCACTGAGCGTCAGACCCCGTAGAAAAGATCAAAGGATC
TTCTTGAGATCCTTTTTTTCTGCGCGTAATCTGCTGCTTGCAAACAAAAAAACCACCGCTACCAGCGGTG
GTTTGTTTGCCGGATCAAGAGCTACCAACTCTTTTTCCGAAGGTAACTGGCTTCAGCAGAGCGCAGATAC
CAAATACTGTTCTTCTAGTGTAGCCGTAGTTAGGCCACCACTTCAAGAACTCTGTAGCACCGCCTACATA
CCTCGCTCTGCTAATCCTGTTACCAGTGGCTGCTGCCAGTGGCGATAAGTCGTGTCTTACCGGGTTGGAC
TCAAGACGATAGTTACCGGATAAGGCGCAGCGGTCGGGCTGAACGGGGGGTTCGTGCACACAGCCCAGCT
TGGAGCGAACGACCTACACCGAACTGAGATACCTACAGCGTGAGCTATGAGAAAGCGCCACGCTTCCCGA
AGGGAGAAAGGCGGACAGGTATCCGGTAAGCGGCAGGGTCGGAACAGGAGAGCGCACGAGGGAGCTTCCA
GGGGGAAACGCCTGGTATCTTTATAGTCCTGTCGGGTTTCGCCACCTCTGACTTGAGCGTCGATTTTTGT
GATGCTCGTCAGGGGGGCGGAGCCTATGGAAAAACGCCAGCAACGCGGCCTTTTTACGGTTCCTGGCCTT
TTGCTGGCCTTTTGCTCACATGT
Features (pLannotate 1.2.2; 14 found; start..end, strand, type, name):
     12..39      +  repeat_region  AAV2 ITR (fragment): inverted terminal repeat of adeno-associated virus serotype 2 inverted
     68..95      +  repeat_region  AAV2 ITR (fragment): inverted terminal repeat of adeno-associated virus serotype 2 inverted
    779..1495    +  CDS            SYFP2: SYFP2 is a basic (constitutively fluorescent) yellow fluorescent protein published in 2006, derived from Aequorea victoria. It is reported to be a very rapidly-maturing monomer with moderate acid sensitivity.
   1535..1692    +  misc_feature   WPRE (fragment): woodchuck hepatitis virus posttranscriptional regulatory element
   1698..1778    +  misc_feature   WPRE (fragment): woodchuck hepatitis virus posttranscriptional regulatory element
   1795..1906    +  polyA_signal   bGH poly(A) signal: bovine growth hormone polyadenylation signal
   2024..2164    +  repeat_region  AAV2 ITR: inverted terminal repeat of adeno-associated virus serotype 2 inverted
   2169..2220    -  misc_feature   bom (fragment): basis of mobility region from pBR322
   2239..2694    +  rep_origin     f1 ori (sequence partly withheld): f1 bacteriophage origin of replication; arrow indicates direction of (+) strand synthesis
   2695..2744    -  misc_feature   bom (fragment): basis of mobility region from pBR322
   2846..2881    -  CDS            rop (fragment): Rop protein, which maintains plasmids at low copy number; rop
   2976..3080    +  promoter       AmpR promoter: bla
   3081..3941    +  CDS            AmpR: β-lactamase; bla; confers resistance to ampicillin, carbenicillin, and related antibiotics
   4112..4700    +  rep_origin     ori: high-copy-number ColE1/pMB1/pBR322/pUC origin of replication
