[The description below was written by a language model from this plasmid's Addgene catalogue record and pLannotate feature annotations shown in this document.]
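Description:
AiP2107 - pAAV-AiE2664m-minBG-SYFP2-WPRE3-BGHpA is an AAV transfer plasmid built on a pAAV2 backbone, intended for packaging a reporter genome into recombinant adeno-associated virus for delivery to brain tissue. In bacteria it is maintained at high copy from a ColE1/pUC-type origin and selected with ampicillin through the β-lactamase gene and its native promoter. The backbone also carries an f1 phage origin and small remnants of pBR322 bom and rop sequences. The sequenced record is 4,761 nt. AAV2 inverted terminal repeats flank the expression cassette: the downstream ITR is annotated in full, while the upstream one appears only as two short fragments. Such fragmented annotation is common for these repeat-rich, hairpin-forming elements in sequencing-derived records.

Between the ITRs, the cassette pairs the candidate enhancer AiE2664m with the minimal beta-globin promoter (minBG). Neither element is annotated in the feature table, but both presumably occupy the unannotated stretch upstream of the reporter. A minimal promoter has little activity of its own, so expression depends largely on the enhancer, which is described as designed to drive transgene expression in specific populations of brain cells; the record does not state which populations. The reporter is SYFP2, a rapidly maturing monomeric yellow fluorescent protein derived from Aequorea victoria. It is followed by WPRE3, a shortened woodchuck hepatitis virus posttranscriptional regulatory element (detected as two WPRE fragments) that boosts transcript expression while saving packaging space, and by the bovine growth hormone polyadenylation signal. The construct belongs to a collection of enhancer AAVs for genetic access to cortical cell types, and is typically used to fluorescently label the targeted cells and assess the enhancer's specificity.
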