Addgene plasmid #230553: AiP2107 - pAAV-AiE2664m-minBG-SYFP2-WPRE3-BGHpA
Purpose: AiE2664m is an enhancer sequence, designed to drive AAV-mediated transgene expression in specific populations of brain cells
Depositing lab: Allen Institute for Brain Science & Bosiljka Tasic. Depositing organization: Allen Institute. Publication: A suite of enhancer AAVs and transgenic mouse lines for genetic access to cortical cell types. Ben-Simon Y, Hooper M, Narayan S, Daigle TL, Dwivedi D, Way SW, Oster A, Stafford DA, Mich JK, Taormina MJ, Martinez RA, Opitz-Araya X, Roth JR, Alexander JR, Allen S, Amster A, Arbuckle J, Ayala A, Baker PM, Bakken TE, Barcelli T, Barta S, Bendrick J, Bertagnolli D, Bielstein C, Bishwakarma P, Bowlus J, Boyer G, Brouner K, Casian B, Casper T, Chakka AB, Chakrabarty R, Chance RK, Chavan S, Clark M, Colbert K, Collman F, Daniel S, Departee M, DiValentin P, Donadio N, Dotson N, Egdorf T, Fliss T, Gabitto M, Garcia J, Gary A, Gasperini M, Gloe J, Goldy J, Gore BB, Graybuck L, Greisman N, Haeseleer F, Halterman C, Haradon Z, Hastings SD, Helback O, Ho W, Hockemeyer D, Huang C, Huff S, Hunker A, Johansen N, Jones D, Juneau Z, Kalmbach B, Kannan M, Khem S, Kussick E, Kutsal R, Larsen R, Lee C, Lee AY, Leibly M, Lenz GH, Li S, Liang E, Lusk N, Madigan Z, Malloy J, Malone J, McCue R, Melchor J, Mollenkopf T, Moosman S, Morin E, Newman D, Ng L, Ngo K, Omstead V, Otto S, Oyama A, Pena N, Pham T, Phillips E, Pom CA, Potekhina L, Ransford S, Ray PL, Rette D, Reynoldson C, Rimorin C, Rocha D, Ruiz A, Sanchez REA, Sawyer L, Sedeno-Cortes A, Sevigny JP, Shapovalova N, Shepard N, Shulga L, Sigler AR, Siverts L, Soliman S, Somasundaram S, Staats B, Stewart K, Szelenyi E, Tieu M, Trader C, Tran A, van Velthoven CTJ, Walker M, Wang Y, Weed N, Wirthlin M, Wood T, Wynalda B, Yao Z, Zhou T, Ariza J, Dee N, Reding M, Ronellenfitch K, Mufti S, Sunkin SM, Smith KA, Esposito L, Waters J, Thyagarajan B, Yao S, Lein ES, Zeng H, Levi BP, Ngai J, Ting JT, Tasic B. Cell. 2025 May 16:S0092-8674(25)00513-6. doi: 10.1016/j.cell.2025.05.002. PubMed 40403729.
Backbone
  Vector backbone: pAAV2
  Vector type: AAV
Growth in bacteria
  Bacterial resistance: Ampicillin, 100 μg/mL
  Growth temperature: 37°C
  Growth strain: NEB Stable
  Copy number: High Copy
Gene/Insert
  Gene/Insert name: SYFP2
  Species: Synthetic
  Promoter: minBG
  Cloning method: Gibson Cloning
Terms and licenses: Academic/Nonprofit Terms; Industry Terms: Not Available to Industry
How to cite: AiP2107 - pAAV-AiE2664m-minBG-SYFP2-WPRE3-BGHpA was a gift from Allen Institute for Brain Science & Bosiljka Tasic (Addgene plasmid # 230553 ; http://n2t.net/addgene:230553 ; RRID:Addgene_230553)
